>Addgene plasmid #121857 | JL104: pMVP/Neo-DEST | addgene full sequence | sequence record 247709 | Addgene NGS Result
GTGGCACTTTTCGGGGAAATGTGCGCGGAACCCCTATTTGTTTATTTTTCTAAATACATTCAAATATGTA
TCCGCTCATGAGACAATAACCCTGATAAATGCTTCAATAATATTGAAAAAGGAAGAGTATGAGTATTCAA
CATTTCCGTGTCGCCCTTATTCCCTTTTTTGCGGCATTTTGCCTTCCTGTTTTTGCTCACCCAGAAACGC
TGGTGAAAGTAAAAGATGCTGAAGATCAGTTGGGTGCACGAGTGGGTTACATCGAACTGGATCTCAACAG
CGGTAAGATCCTTGAGAGTTTTCGCCCCGAAGAACGTTTTCCAATGATGAGCACTTTTAAAGTTCTGCTA
TGTGGCGCGGTATTATCCCGTATTGACGCCGGGCAAGAGCAACTCGGTCGCCGCATACACTATTCTCAGA
ATGACTTGGTTGAGTACTCACCAGTCACAGAAAAGCATCTTACGGATGGCATGACAGTAAGAGAATTATG
CAGTGCTGCCATAACCATGAGTGATAACACTGCGGCCAACTTACTTCTGACAACGATCGGAGGACCGAAG
GAGCTAACCGCTTTTTTGCACAACATGGGGGATCATGTAACTCGCCTTGATCGTTGGGAACCGGAGCTGA
ATGAAGCCATACCAAACGACGAGCGTGACACCACGATGCCTGTAGCAATGGCAACAACGTTGCGCAAACT
ATTAACTGGCGAACTACTTACTCTAGCTTCCCGGCAACAATTAATAGACTGGATGGAGGCGGATAAAGTT
GCAGGACCACTTCTGCGCTCGGCCCTTCCGGCTGGCTGGTTTATTGCTGATAAATCTGGAGCCGGTGAGC
GTGGGTCTCGCGGTATCATTGCAGCACTGGGGCCAGATGGTAAGCCCTCCCGTATCGTAGTTATCTACAC
GACGGGGAGTCAGGCAACTATGGATGAACGAAATAGACAGATCGCTGAGATAGGTGCCTCACTGATTAAG
CATTGGTAACTGTCAGACCAAGTTTACTCATATATACTTTAGATTGATTTAAAACTTCATTTTTAATTTA
AAAGGATCTAGGTGAAGATCCTTTTTGATAATCTCATGACCAAAATCCCTTAACGTGAGTTTTCGTTCCA
CTGAGCGTCAGACCCCGTAGAAAAGATCAAAGGATCTTCTTGAGATCCTTTTTTTCTGCGCGTAATCTGC
TGCTTGCAAACAAAAAAACCACCGCTACCAGCGGTGGTTTGTTTGCCGGATCAAGAGCTACCAACTCTTT
TTCCGAAGGTAACTGGCTTCAGCAGAGCGCAGATACCAAATACTGTTCTTCTAGTGTAGCCGTAGTTAGG
CCACCACTTCAAGAACTCTGTAGCACCGCCTACATACCTCGCTCTGCTAATCCTGTTACCAGTGGCTGCT
GCCAGTGGCGATAAGTCGTGTCTTACCGGGTTGGACTCAAGACGATAGTTACCGGATAAGGCGCAGCGGT
CGGGCTGAACGGGGGGTTCGTGCACACAGCCCAGCTTGGAGCGAACGACCTACACCGAACTGAGATACCT
ACAGCGTGAGCTATGAGAAAGCGCCACGCTTCCCGAAGGGAGAAAGGCGGACAGGTATCCGGTAAGCGGC
AGGGTCGGAACAGGAGAGCGCACGAGGGAGCTTCCAGGGGGAAACGCCTGGTATCTTTATAGTCCTGTCG
GGTTTCGCCACCTCTGACTTGAGCGTCGATTTTTGTGATGCTCGTCAGGGGGGCGGAGCCTATGGAAAAA
CGCCAGCAACGCGGCCTTTTTACGGTTCCTGGCCTTTTGCTGGCCTTTTGCTCACATGTTCTTTCCTGCG
TTATCCCCTGATTCTGTGGATAACCGTATTACCGCCTTTGAGTGAGCTGATACCGCTCGCCGCAGCCGAA
CGACCGAGCGCAGCGAGTCAGTGAGCGAGGAAGCTGTAAAACGACGGCCAGTAGCTCCACCGCGGTGGCG
GCCGCTCTAGAACTAGTGGATCCCCCGGGCTGCAGGAATTCGATATCACAAGTTTGTACAAAAAAGCTGA
ACGAGAAACGTAAAATGATATAAATATCAATATATTAAATTAGATTTTGCATAAAAAACAGACTACATAA
TACTGTAAAACACAACATATCCAGTCACTATGGCGGCCGCATTAGGCACCCCAGGCTTTACACTTTATGC
TTCCGGCTCGTATAATGTGTGGATTTTGAGTTAGGATCCGTCGAGATTTTCAGGAGCTAAGGAAGCTAAA
ATGGAGAAAAAAATCACTGGATATACCACCGTTGATATATCCCAATGGCATCGTAAAGAACATTTTGAGG
CATTTCAGTCAGTTGCTCAATGTACCTATAACCAGACCGTTCAGCTGGATATTACGGCCTTTTTAAAGAC
CGTAAAGAAAAATAAGCACAAGTTTTATCCGGCCTTTATTCACATTCTTGCCCGCCTGATGAATGCTCAT
CCGGAATTCCGTATGGCAATGAAAGACGGTGAGCTGGTGATATGGGATAGTGTTCACCCTTGTTACACCG
TTTTCCATGAGCAAACTGAAACGTTTTCATCGCTCTGGAGTGAATACCACGACGATTTCCGGCAGTTTCT
ACACATATATTCGCAAGATGTGGCGTGTTACGGTGAAAACCTGGCCTATTTCCCTAAAGGGTTTATTGAG
AATATGTTTTTCGTCTCAGCCAATCCCTGGGTGAGTTTCACCAGTTTTGATTTAAACGTGGCCAATATGG
ACAACTTCTTCGCCCCCGTTTTCACCATGGGCAAATATTATACGCAAGGCGACAAGGTGCTGATGCCGCT
GGCGATTCAGGTTCATCATGCCGTTTGTGATGGCTTCCATGTCGGCAGAATGCTTAATGAATTACAACAG
TACTGCGATGAGTGGCAGGGCGGGGCGTAAACGCGTGGATCCGGCTTACTAAAAGCCAGATAACAGTATG
CGTATTTGCGCGCTGATTTTTGCGGTATAAGAATATATACTGATATGTATACCCGAAGTATGTCAAAAAG
AGGTATGCTATGAAGCAGCGTATTACAGTGACAGTTGACAGCGACAGCTATCAGTTGCTCAAGGCATATA
TGATGTCAATATCTCCGGTCTGGTAAGCACAACCATGCAGAATGAAGCCCGTCGTCTGCGTGCCGAACGC
TGGAAAGCGGAAAATCAGGAAGGGATGGCTGAGGTCGCCCGGTTTATTGAAATGAACGGCTCTTTTGCTG
ACGAGAACAGGGGCTGGTGAAATGCAGTTTAAGGTTTACACCTATAAAAGAGAGAGCCGTTATCGTCTGT
TTGTGGATGTACAGAGTGATATTATTGACACGCCCGGGCGACGGATGGTGATCCCCCTGGCCAGTGCACG
TCTGCTGTCAGATAAAGTCTCCCGTGAACTTTACCCGGTGGTGCATATCGGGGATGAAAGCTGGCGCATG
ATGACCACCGATATGGCCAGTGTGCCGGTCTCCGTTATCGGGGAAGAAGTGGCTGATCTCAGCCACCGCG
AAAATGACATCAAAAACGCCATTAACCTGATGTTCTGGGGAATATAAATGTCAGGCTCCCTTATACACAG
CCAGTCTGCAGGTCGACCATAGTGACTGGATATGTTGTGTTTTACAGTATTATGTAGTCTGTTTTTTATG
CAAAATCTAATTTAATATATTGATATTTATATCATTTTACGTTTCTCGTTCAGCTTTCTTGTACAAAGTG
GTGATATCAAGCTTATCGATACCGTCGACCTCGACATGGTCATAGCTGTTGACGGTGTGGAAAGTCCCCA
GGCTCCCCAGCAGGCAGAAGTATGCAAAGCATGCATCTCAATTAGTCAGCAACCAGGTGTGGAAAGTCCC
CAGGCTCCCCAGCAGGCAGAAGTATGCAAAGCATGCATCTCAATTAGTCAGCAACCATAGTCCCGCCCCT
AACTCCGCCCATCCCGCCCCTAACTCCGCCCAGTTCCGCCCATTCTCCGCCCCATGGCTGACTAATTTTT
TTTATTTATGCAGAGGCCGAGGCCGCCTCTGCCTCTGAGCTATTCCAGAAGTAGTGAGGAGGCTTTTTTG
GAGGCCTAGGCTTTTGCAAAAAGCTCCCGGGAGCTTGTATATCCATTTTCGGATCTGATCAGCACGTGTT
GACAATTAATCATCGGCATAGTATATCGGCATAGTATAATACGGCAAGGTGAGGAACTAAACCATGATTG
AACAAGATGGATTGCACGCAGGTTCTCCGGCCGCTTGGGTGGAGAGGCTATTCGGCTATGACTGGGCACA
ACAGACAATCGGCTGCTCTGATGCCGCCGTGTTCCGGCTGTCAGCGCAGGGGCGCCCGGTTCTTTTTGTC
AAGACCGACCTGTCCGGTGCCCTGAATGAACTGCAGGACGAGGCAGCGCGGCTATCGTGGCTGGCCACGA
CGGGCGTTCCTTGCGCAGCTGTGCTCGACGTTGTCACTGAAGCGGGAAGGGACTGGCTGCTATTGGGCGA
AGTGCCGGGGCAGGATCTCCTGTCATCTCACCTTGCTCCTGCCGAGAAAGTATCCATCATGGCTGATGCA
ATGCGGCGGCTGCATACGCTTGATCCGGCTACCTGCCCATTCGACCACCAAGCGAAACATCGCATCGAGC
GAGCACGTACTCGGATGGAAGCCGGTCTTGTCGATCAGGATGATCTGGACGAAGAGCATCAGGGGCTCGC
GCCAGCCGAACTGTTCGCCAGGCTCAAGGCGCGCATGCCCGACGGCGAGGATCTCGTCGTGACCCATGGC
GATGCCTGCTTGCCGAATATCATGGTGGAAAATGGCCGCTTTTCTGGATTCATCGACTGTGGCCGGCTGG
GTGTGGCGGACCGCTATCAGGACATAGCGTTGGCTACCCGTGATATTGCTGAAGAGCTTGGCGGCGAATG
GGCTGACCGCTTCCTCGTGCTTTACGGTATCGCCGCTCCCGATTCGCAGCGCATCGCCTTCTATCGCCTT
CTTGACGAGTTCTTCTAACGTACCGGTTAGTAATGAGTTTAAACGGGGGAGGCTAACTGAAACACGGAAG
GAGACAATACCGGAAGGAACCCGCGCTATGACGGCAATAAAAAGACAGAATAAAACGCACGGGTGTTGGG
TCGTTTGTTCATAAACGCGGGGTTCGGTCCCAGGGCTGGCACTCTGTCGATACCCCACCGAGACCCCATT
GGGGCCAATACGCCCGCGTTTCTTCCTTTTCCCCACCCCACCCCCCAAGTTCGGGTGAAGGCCCAGGGCT
CGCAGCCAACGTCGGGGCGGCAGGCCCTGCCATAGCAGATCCGGTTAAATCAAAAGAATAGACCGAGATA
GGGT
[37 nt withheld, positions 5325-5361]
AAAGAACGTGGACTCCAACGTCAAAGG
[49 nt withheld, positions 5389-5437]
T
[91 nt withheld, positions 5439-5529]
G
[124 nt withheld, positions 5531-5654]
CAG
Features (pLannotate 1.2.2; 19 found; start..end, strand, type, name):
     24..128     +  promoter       AmpR promoter: bla
    129..989     +  CDS            AmpR: β-lactamase; bla; confers resistance to ampicillin, carbenicillin, and related antibiotics
   1160..1748    +  rep_origin     ori: high-copy-number ColE1/pMB1/pBR322/pUC origin of replication
   1925..1942    -  CDS            lacZα (fragment): LacZα fragment of β-galactosidase; lacZ fragment
   1943..2008    +  misc_feature   MCS (fragment): pBluescript multiple cloning site
   2008..2132    +  protein_bind   attR1: mutant version of attR; recombination site for the Gateway® LR reaction LR Clonase™
   2157..2187    +  promoter       lac UV5 promoter: E. coli lac promoter with an "up" mutation
   2211..2240    +  promoter       cat promoter (fragment): promoter of the E. coli cat gene encoding chloramphenicol acetyltransferase
   2241..2900    +  CDS            CmR: chloramphenicol acetyltransferase; cat; confers resistance to chloramphenicol
   3079..3237    +  CDS            ccdA (fragment): CCDA_ECO57 - Also known as H, letA. Experimental evidence at protein level: Swiss-Prot protein existence level 1. Antitoxin component of a type II toxin-antitoxin (TA) system which inhibits the post-segregational killing (PSK) of plasmid-free cells, also referred to as a plasmid addiction system. Binds to and blocks the activity of CcdB; will also remove bound CcdB protein from the CcdB-GyrA complex by forming a CcdA-CcdB complex, a process termed rejuvenation. Functions as a transcriptional corepressor for the ccdAB operon, repression also requires CcdB (By similarity). From Escherichia coli
   3242..3544    +  CDS            ccdB: CCDB_ECOLI - Also known as G, letB, letD. Experimental evidence at protein level: Swiss-Prot protein existence level 1. Toxic component of a type II toxin-antitoxin (TA) system, functioning in plasmid maintainence. Responsible for the post- segregational killing (PSK) of plasmid-free cells, also referred to as a plasmid addiction system. Half-life of over 2 hours. Cell killing by CcdB is accompanied by filamentation, defects in chromosome and plasmid segregation, defects in cell division, formation of anucleate cells, decreased DNA synthesis and plasmid loss. Interferes with the activity of DN
   3588..3712    -  protein_bind   attR2: mutant version of attR; recombination site for the Gateway® LR reaction LR Clonase™
   3713..3744    +  misc_feature   MCS (fragment): pBluescript multiple cloning site
   3764..4080    +  promoter       SV40 promoter: SV40 enhancer and early promoter
   4128..4173    +  promoter       EM7 promoter: synthetic bacterial promoter&nbsp
   4194..4985    +  CDS            neo: KKA2_KLEPN - Also known as kan, nptII. Experimental evidence at protein level: Swiss-Prot protein existence level 1. Resistance to kanamycin, neomycin, paromomycin, ribostamycin, butirosin and gentamicin B. From Klebsiella pneumoniae.
   5072..5120    +  polyA_signal   HSV TK poly(A) signal: herpes simplex virus thymidine kinase polyadenylation signal (Cole and Stacy, 1985)
   5211..5227    -  polyA_signal   bGH poly(A) signal (fragment): bovine growth hormone polyadenylation signal
   5296..5654    -  rep_origin     f1 ori (sequence partly withheld): f1 bacteriophage origin of replication; arrow indicates direction of (+) strand synthesis
