[The description below was written by a language model from this plasmid's Addgene catalogue record and pLannotate feature annotations shown in this document.]
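Description:
JL104: pMVP/Neo-DEST is an empty Gateway destination vector from the pMVP modular cloning platform. It is intended for mammalian expression and was built by Gibson assembly on a roughly 4.2 kb lab-made backbone; the full sequenced plasmid is about 5.7 kb. It replicates in E. coli at high copy from a ColE1/pUC-type origin, carries a β-lactamase gene for ampicillin selection, and also contains an f1 phage origin. Because it harbours the ccdB toxin gene, it has to be maintained in a ccdB-tolerant strain, with chloramphenicol and ampicillin used together.

The insert is the standard Gateway selection cassette of about 1.5 kb. This consists of a chloramphenicol acetyltransferase gene and ccdB (preceded by a ccdA fragment), flanked by attR1 and attR2 sites and sitting between remnants of a pBluescript-type polylinker. In an LR recombination reaction the attR-flanked cassette is exchanged for the contents of entry clones, and loss of ccdB allows counter-selection against unrecombined vector in ordinary E. coli strains.

No mammalian promoter is annotated upstream of attR1, and the only polyadenylation signal annotated other than that of the neo cassette is a short, reverse-oriented bGH fragment well downstream of it. The regulatory elements driving a transgene are therefore presumably supplied by the recombined entry modules, although the record does not say so explicitly. Downstream of attR2 lies an independent selection unit in which the SV40 enhancer/early promoter and the bacterial EM7 promoter drive the neo (nptII) gene, terminated by an HSV TK polyadenylation signal. This unit permits G418 selection of transfected mammalian cells. The plasmid serves as the recipient backbone for assembling custom non-viral expression constructs when neomycin-based selection is wanted.
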