Addgene plasmid #121857: JL104: pMVP/Neo-DEST
Purpose: (Empty Backbone) pMVP destination vector, empty expression vector backbone w/ Neo selection cassette
Depositing lab: Christopher Newgard. Depositing organization: Duke University. Publication: Creation of versatile cloning platforms for transgene expression and dCas9-based epigenome editing. Haldeman JM, Conway AE, Arlotto ME, Slentz DH, Muoio DM, Becker TC, Newgard CB. Nucleic Acids Res. 2018 Dec 27. pii: 5264291. doi: 10.1093/nar/gky1286. PubMed 30590691.
Backbone
  Vector backbone: JK104
  Backbone manufacturer: Newgard Lab
  Backbone size (bp): 4202
  Vector type: Mammalian Expression ; pMVP Gateway Destination Vector
  Selectable markers: Neomycin (select with G418)
Growth in bacteria
  Bacterial resistance: Chloramphenicol and Ampicillin, 25 & 100 μg/mL
  Growth temperature: 37°C
  Growth strain: ccdB Survival
  Copy number: High Copy
Gene/Insert
  Gene/Insert name: Gateway selection cassette (ccdb gene + Chlor resistance gene)
  Species: Synthetic
  Insert size (bp): 1455
  Cloning method: Gibson Cloning
Terms and licenses: Academic/Nonprofit Terms; Industry Terms: Not Available to Industry
How to cite: JL104: pMVP/Neo-DEST was a gift from Christopher Newgard (Addgene plasmid # 121857 ; http://n2t.net/addgene:121857 ; RRID:Addgene_121857)
